Addgene plasmid #125445: Lenti-(BB)-hPGK-KRAB-dCas9-P2A-BlastR rs7732130-guide2
Purpose: CRISPR-mediated repression of human islet enhancer containing T2D-associated variant rs7732130 (ZBED3 GWAS locus)
Depositing lab: Jorge Ferrer. Depositing organization: Imperial College London. Publication: Human pancreatic islet three-dimensional chromatin architecture provides insights into the genetics of type 2 diabetes. Miguel-Escalada I, Bonas-Guarch S, Cebola I, Ponsa-Cobas J, Mendieta-Esteban J, Atla G, Javierre BM, Rolando DMY, Farabella I, Morgan CC, Garcia-Hurtado J, Beucher A, Moran I, Pasquali L, Ramos-Rodriguez M, Appel EVR, Linneberg A, Gjesing AP, Witte DR, Pedersen O, Grarup N, Ravassard P, Torrents D, Mercader JM, Piemonti L, Berney T, de Koning EJP, Kerr-Conte J, Pattou F, Fedko IO, Groop L, Prokopenko I, Hansen T, Marti-Renom MA, Fraser P, Ferrer J. Nat Genet. 2019 Jun 28. pii: 10.1038/s41588-019-0457-0. doi: 10.1038/s41588-019-0457-0. PubMed 31253982.
Backbone
  Vector backbone: Lenti-(BB)-hPGK-KRAB-dCas9-P2A-BlastR
  Backbone manufacturer: Jorge Ferrer (Addgene #118155)
  Vector type: Mammalian Expression, Lentiviral, CRISPR
  Selectable markers: Blasticidin
Growth in bacteria
  Bacterial resistance: Ampicillin, 100 μg/mL
  Growth temperature: 37°C
  Growth strain: Stbl3
  Copy number: High Copy
Gene/Insert
  Gene/Insert name: KRAB-dCas9-2A-BlastR
  gRNA/shRNA sequence: CTGCCAGAGTAACTTGTCTG
  Species: H. sapiens (human)
  Promoter: hPGK and U6
  Tag / fusion protein: HA (C terminal on backbone)
  Cloning method: Restriction Enzyme; 5′ cloning site Unknown (destroyed during cloning); 3′ cloning site Unknown (destroyed during cloning)
  Sequencing primers: 5′ GATCCGCCACCATGGATGC
Terms and licenses: Academic/Nonprofit Terms; Industry Terms: Not Available to Industry
How to cite: Lenti-(BB)-hPGK-KRAB-dCas9-P2A-BlastR rs7732130-guide2 was a gift from Jorge Ferrer (Addgene plasmid # 125445 ; http://n2t.net/addgene:125445 ; RRID:Addgene_125445)
