[The description below was written by a language model from this plasmid's Addgene catalogue record and pLannotate feature annotations shown in this document.]
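Description:
Lenti-(BB)-hPGK-KRAB-dCas9-P2A-BlastR rs7732130-guide2 is an all-in-one lentiviral CRISPR interference plasmid of about 13.4 kb, built on the Lenti-(BB)-hPGK-KRAB-dCas9-P2A-BlastR backbone. It is propagated in E. coli through a high-copy ColE1/pUC-type origin with ampicillin resistance, and an f1 origin is also present. The viral portion has a third-generation, self-inactivating layout. A CMV enhancer/promoter drives a truncated HIV-1 5' LTR, followed by the Ψ packaging signal, a gag fragment, the RRE for Rev-dependent nuclear export and the cPPT/CTS. After the payload come a WPRE, a ΔU3 3' LTR and a bGH polyadenylation signal. Outside the LTRs the backbone carries an SV40/EM7-driven bleomycin/Zeocin resistance cassette, which would not be packaged into virus.

The payload comprises two expression units. A human U6 Pol III promoter drives a single guide RNA, formed by the cloned spacer joined to the S. pyogenes gRNA scaffold; the circular map is numbered so that the scaffold sits at the start and U6 at the end. The human PGK promoter then drives the ZNF10 KRAB repression domain fused to Cas9. The automated annotation labels this simply as Cas9, but the catalogue identifies it as nuclease-dead dCas9, with a C-terminal HA tag on the backbone. A P2A peptide links it to blasticidin S deaminase, so transduced mammalian cells can be selected with blasticidin. The guide directs KRAB-dCas9 to a human pancreatic islet enhancer containing the type 2 diabetes-associated variant rs7732130 at the ZBED3 GWAS locus. The stated purpose is to repress this enhancer; it is the second guide designed for this site.
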