Features (pLannotate 1.2.2; 34 found; start..end, strand, type, name):
      1..76      +  misc_RNA       gRNA scaffold: guide RNA scaffold for the Streptococcus pyogenes CRISPR/Cas9 system
    107..617     +  promoter       hPGK promoter: human phosphoglycerate kinase 1 promoter
    666..851     +  CDS            KRAB: Krüppel-associated box (KRAB) transcriptional repression domain from the human zinc finger protein ZNF10 (Margolin et al., 1994)
    873..4976    +  CDS            Cas9: Cas9 (Csn1) endonuclease from the Streptococcus pyogenes Type II CRISPR/Cas system generates RNA-guided double strand breaks in DNA
   5175..5573    +  CDS            BSD: blasticidin S deaminase; Aspergillus terreus BSD; confers resistance to blasticidin
   5574..5595    +  misc_feature   MCS (fragment): pBluescript multiple cloning site
   5598..6186    +  misc_feature   WPRE: woodchuck hepatitis virus posttranscriptional regulatory element
   6237..6256    +  misc_feature   cPPT/CTS (fragment): central polypurine tract and central termination sequence of HIV-1
   6258..6491    +  LTR            3' LTR (ΔU3): self-inactivating 3' long terminal repeat (LTR) from HIV-1
   6523..6747    +  polyA_signal   bGH poly(A) signal: bovine growth hormone polyadenylation signal
   6751..6772    +  promoter       SV40 promoter (fragment): SV40 enhancer and early promoter
   6793..7221    +  rep_origin     f1 ori (sequence partly withheld): f1 bacteriophage origin of replication; arrow indicates direction of (+) strand synthesis
   7235..7564    +  promoter       SV40 promoter: SV40 enhancer and early promoter
   7612..7659    +  promoter       EM7 promoter: synthetic bacterial promoter&nbsp
   7678..8052    +  CDS            BleoR: antibiotic-binding protein; Sh ble from Streptoalloteichus hindustanus; confers resistance to bleomycin, phleomycin, and Zeocin™
   8062..8187    +  CDS            ble (fragment): BLE_KLEPN - Experimental evidence at protein level: Swiss-Prot protein existence level 1. Binding protein with a strong affinity to the bleomycin family of antibiotics. Binds to CL990; an antimitotic-antibiotic compound. From Klebsiella pneumoniae.
   8182..8303    +  polyA_signal   SV40 poly(A) signal: SV40 polyadenylation signal
   8374..8396    -  protein_bind   lac operator (fragment): The lac repressor binds to the lac operator to inhibit transcription in E. coli. This inhibition can be relieved by adding lactose or isopropyl-β-D-thiogalactopyranoside (IPTG). lac repressor encoded by lacI
   8400..8430    -  promoter       lac promoter: promoter for the E. coli lac operon
   8445..8466    -  protein_bind   CAP binding site: CAP binding activates transcription in the presence of cAMP. E. coli catabolite activator protein
   8479..8571    -  CDS            lacI (fragment): lac repressor; lacI; The lac repressor binds to the lac operator to inhibit transcription in E. coli. This inhibition can be relieved by adding lactose or isopropyl-β-D-thiogalactopyranoside (IPTG).
   8754..9342    -  rep_origin     ori: high-copy-number ColE1/pMB1/pBR322/pUC origin of replication
   9513..10373   -  CDS            AmpR: β-lactamase; bla; confers resistance to ampicillin, carbenicillin, and related antibiotics
  10374..10478   -  promoter       AmpR promoter: bla
  10537..10589   -  misc_feature   bom (fragment): basis of mobility region from pBR322
  10744..11123   +  enhancer       CMV enhancer: human cytomegalovirus immediate early enhancer
  11124..11323   +  promoter       CMV promoter: human cytomegalovirus (CMV) immediate early promoter
  11341..11521   +  LTR            5' LTR (truncated): truncated 5' long terminal repeat (LTR) from HIV-1
  11568..11693   +  misc_feature   HIV-1 Ψ: packaging signal of human immunodeficiency virus type 1
  11677..12040   +  CDS            HIV-1 gag (fragment): gag protein from human immunodeficiency virus 1; gag
  12186..12419   +  misc_feature   RRE: The Rev response element (RRE) of HIV-1 allows for Rev-dependent mRNA export from the nucleus to the cytoplasm.
  12796..12896   +  CDS            Rev (fragment): human immunodeficiency virus 1 (HIV-1) Rev protein; rev; enhances nuclear export of unspliced and incompletely spliced viral mRNAs
  12946..13063   +  misc_feature   cPPT/CTS: central polypurine tract and central termination sequence of HIV-1
  13114..13354   +  promoter       U6 promoter: RNA polymerase III promoter for human U6 snRNA
>Addgene plasmid #125445 | Lenti-(BB)-hPGK-KRAB-dCas9-P2A-BlastR rs7732130-guide2 | addgene full sequence | sequence record 251310 | Addgene NGS Result
GTTTTAGAGCTAGAAATAGCAAGTTAAAATAAGGCTAGTCCGTTATCAACTTGAAAAAGTGGCACCGAGT
CGGTGCTTTTTTGAATTCGCTAGCTAGGTCTTGAAAGGGGTTGGGGTTGCGCCTTTTCCAAGGCAGCCCT
GGGTTTGCGCAGGGACGCGGCTGCTCTGGGCGTGGTTCCGGGAAACGCAGCGGCGCCGACCCTGGGTCTC
GCACATTCTTCACGTCCGTTCGCAGCGTCACCCGGATCTTCGCCGCTACCCTTGTGGGCCCCCCGGCGAC
GCTTCCTGCTCCGCCCCTAAGTCGGGAAGGTTCCTTGCGGTTCGCGGCGTGCCGGACGTGACAAACGGAA
GCCGCACGTCTCACTAGTACCCTCGCAGACGGACAGCGCCAGGGAGCAATGGCAGCGCGCCGACCGCGAT
GGGCTGTGGCCAATAGCGGCTGCTCAGCAGGGCGCGCCGAGAGCAGCGGCCGGGAAGGGGCGGTGCGGGA
GGCGGGGTGTGGGGCGGTAGTGTGGGCCCTGTTCCTGCCCGCGCGGTGTTCCGCATTCTGCAAGCCTCCG
GAGCGCACGTCGGCAGTCGGCTCCCTCGTTGACCGAATCACCGACCTCTCTCCCCAGGACCGGTGATCCG
CCACCATGGATGCTAAGTCACTAACTGCCTGGTCCCGGACACTGGTGACCTTCAAGGATGTATTTGTGGA
CTTCACCAGGGAGGAGTGGAAGCTGCTGGACACTGCTCAGCAGATCGTGTACAGAAATGTGATGCTGGAG
AACTATAAGAACCTGGTTTCCTTGGGTTATCAGCTTACTAAGCCAGATGTGATCCTCCGGTTGGAGAAGG
GAGAAGAGCCCGGCGGTTCCGGCGGAGGGTCGATGGACAAGAAGTACAGCATCGGCCTGGCCATCGGCAC
CAACTCTGTCGGCTGGGCCGTGATCACCGACGAGTACAAGGTGCCCAGCAAGAAATTCAAGGTGCTGGGC
AACACCGACCGGCACAGCATCAAGAAGAACCTGATCGGCGCCCTGCTGTTCGACAGCGGAGAAACAGCCG
AGGCCACCCGGCTGAAGAGAACCGCCAGAAGAAGATACACCAGACGGAAGAACCGGATCTGCTATCTGCA
AGAGATCTTCAGCAACGAGATGGCCAAGGTGGACGACAGCTTCTTCCACAGACTGGAAGAGTCCTTCCTG
GTGGAAGAGGATAAGAAGCACGAGCGGCACCCCATCTTCGGCAACATCGTGGACGAGGTGGCCTACCACG
AGAAGTACCCCACCATCTACCACCTGAGAAAGAAACTGGTGGACAGCACCGACAAGGCCGACCTGCGGCT
GATCTATCTGGCCCTGGCCCACATGATCAAGTTCCGGGGCCACTTCCTGATCGAGGGCGACCTGAACCCC
GACAACAGCGACGTGGACAAGCTGTTCATCCAGCTGGTGCAGACCTACAACCAGCTGTTCGAGGAAAACC
CCATCAACGCCAGCGGCGTGGACGCCAAGGCCATCCTGTCTGCCAGACTGAGCAAGAGCAGACGGCTGGA
AAATCTGATCGCCCAGCTGCCCGGCGAGAAGAAGAATGGCCTGTTCGGCAACCTGATTGCCCTGAGCCTG
GGCCTGACCCCCAACTTCAAGAGCAACTTCGACCTGGCCGAGGATGCCAAACTGCAGCTGAGCAAGGACA
CCTACGACGACGACCTGGACAACCTGCTGGCCCAGATCGGCGACCAGTACGCCGACCTGTTTCTGGCCGC
CAAGAACCTGTCCGACGCCATCCTGCTGAGCGACATCCTGAGAGTGAACACCGAGATCACCAAGGCCCCC
CTGAGCGCCTCTATGATCAAGAGATACGACGAGCACCACCAGGACCTGACCCTGCTGAAAGCTCTCGTGC
GGCAGCAGCTGCCTGAGAAGTACAAAGAGATTTTCTTCGACCAGAGCAAGAACGGCTACGCCGGCTACAT
CGATGGCGGAGCCAGCCAGGAAGAGTTCTACAAGTTCATCAAGCCCATCCTGGAAAAGATGGACGGCACC
GAGGAACTGCTCGTGAAGCTGAACAGAGAGGACCTGCTGCGGAAGCAGCGGACCTTCGACAACGGCAGCA
TCCCCCACCAGATCCACCTGGGAGAGCTGCACGCCATTCTGCGGCGGCAGGAAGATTTTTACCCATTCCT
GAAGGACAACCGGGAAAAGATCGAGAAGATCCTGACCTTCCGCATCCCCTACTACGTGGGCCCTCTGGCC
AGGGGAAACAGCAGATTCGCCTGGATGACCAGAAAGAGCGAGGAAACCATCACCCCCTGGAACTTCGAGG
AAGTGGTGGACAAGGGCGCCAGCGCCCAGAGCTTCATCGAGCGGATGACCAACTTCGATAAGAACCTGCC
CAACGAGAAGGTGCTGCCCAAGCACAGCCTGCTGTACGAGTACTTCACCGTGTACAACGAGCTGACCAAA
GTGAAATACGTGACCGAGGGAATGAGAAAGCCCGCCTTCCTGAGCGGCGAGCAGAAAAAAGCCATCGTGG
ACCTGCTGTTCAAGACCAACCGGAAAGTGACCGTGAAGCAGCTGAAAGAGGACTACTTCAAGAAAATCGA
GTGCTTCGACTCCGTGGAAATCTCCGGCGTGGAAGATCGGTTCAACGCCTCCCTGGGCACATACCACGAT
CTGCTGAAAATTATCAAGGACAAGGACTTCCTGGACAATGAGGAAAACGAGGACATTCTGGAAGATATCG
TGCTGACCCTGACACTGTTTGAGGACAGAGAGATGATCGAGGAACGGCTGAAAACCTATGCCCACCTGTT
CGACGACAAAGTGATGAAGCAGCTGAAGCGGCGGAGATACACCGGCTGGGGCAGGCTGAGCCGGAAGCTG
ATCAACGGCATCCGGGACAAGCAGTCCGGCAAGACAATCCTGGATTTCCTGAAGTCCGACGGCTTCGCCA
ACAGAAACTTCATGCAGCTGATCCACGACGACAGCCTGACCTTTAAAGAGGACATCCAGAAAGCCCAGGT
GTCCGGCCAGGGCGATAGCCTGCACGAGCACATTGCCAATCTGGCCGGCAGCCCCGCCATTAAGAAGGGC
ATCCTGCAGACAGTGAAGGTGGTGGACGAGCTCGTGAAAGTGATGGGCCGGCACAAGCCCGAGAACATCG
TGATCGAAATGGCCAGAGAGAACCAGACCACCCAGAAGGGACAGAAGAACAGCCGCGAGAGAATGAAGCG
GATCGAAGAGGGCATCAAAGAGCTGGGCAGCCAGATCCTGAAAGAACACCCCGTGGAAAACACCCAGCTG
CAGAACGAGAAGCTGTACCTGTACTACCTGCAGAATGGGCGGGATATGTACGTGGACCAGGAACTGGACA
TCAACCGGCTGTCCGACTACGATGTGGACGCTATCGTGCCTCAGAGCTTTCTGAAGGACGACTCCATCGA
TAACAAAGTGCTGACTCGGAGCGACAAGAACCGGGGCAAGAGCGACAACGTGCCCTCCGAAGAGGTCGTG
AAGAAGATGAAGAACTACTGGCGCCAGCTGCTGAATGCCAAGCTGATTACCCAGAGGAAGTTCGACAATC
TGACCAAGGCCGAGAGAGGCGGCCTGAGCGAACTGGATAAGGCCGGCTTCATCAAGAGACAGCTGGTGGA
AACCCGGCAGATCACAAAGCACGTGGCACAGATCCTGGACTCCCGGATGAACACTAAGTACGACGAGAAC
GACAAACTGATCCGGGAAGTGAAAGTGATCACCCTGAAGTCCAAGCTGGTGTCCGATTTCCGGAAGGATT
TCCAGTTTTACAAAGTGCGCGAGATCAACAACTACCACCACGCCCACGACGCCTACCTGAACGCCGTCGT
GGGAACCGCCCTGATCAAAAAGTACCCTAAGCTGGAAAGCGAGTTCGTGTACGGCGACTACAAGGTGTAC
GACGTGCGGAAGATGATCGCCAAGAGCGAGCAGGAAATCGGCAAGGCTACCGCCAAGTACTTCTTCTACA
GCAACATCATGAACTTTTTCAAGACCGAGATTACCCTGGCCAACGGCGAGATCCGGAAGCGGCCTCTGAT
CGAGACAAACGGCGAAACAGGCGAGATCGTGTGGGATAAGGGCCGGGACTTTGCCACCGTGCGGAAAGTG
CTGTCTATGCCCCAAGTGAATATCGTGAAAAAGACCGAGGTGCAGACAGGCGGCTTCAGCAAAGAGTCTA
TCCTGCCCAAGAGGAACAGCGACAAGCTGATCGCCAGAAAGAAGGACTGGGACCCTAAGAAGTACGGCGG
CTTCGACAGCCCCACCGTGGCCTATTCTGTGCTGGTGGTGGCCAAAGTGGAAAAGGGCAAGTCCAAGAAA
CTGAAGAGTGTGAAAGAGCTGCTGGGGATCACCATCATGGAAAGAAGCAGCTTCGAGAAGAATCCCATCG
ACTTTCTGGAAGCCAAGGGCTACAAAGAAGTGAAAAAGGACCTGATCATCAAGCTGCCTAAGTACTCCCT
GTTCGAGCTGGAAAACGGCCGGAAGAGAATGCTGGCCTCTGCCGGCGAACTGCAGAAGGGAAACGAACTG
GCCCTGCCCTCCAAATATGTGAACTTCCTGTACCTGGCCAGCCACTATGAGAAGCTGAAGGGCTCCCCCG
AGGATAATGAGCAGAAACAGCTGTTTGTGGAACAGCACAAACACTACCTGGACGAGATCATCGAGCAGAT
CAGCGAGTTCTCCAAGAGAGTGATCCTGGCCGACGCTAATCTGGACAAGGTGCTGAGCGCCTACAACAAG
CACAGAGACAAGCCTATCAGAGAGCAGGCCGAGAATATCATCCACCTGTTTACCCTGACCAGTCTGGGAG
CCCCTGCCGCCTTCAAGTACTTTGACACCACCATCGACCGGAAGAGGTACACCAGCACCAAAGAGGTGCT
GGACGCCACCCTGATCCACCAGAGCATCACCGGCCTGTACGAGACACGGATCGACCTGTCTCAGCTGGGA
GGCGACGCCTATCCCTATGACGTGCCCGATTATGCCAGCCTGGGCAGCGGCTCCCCCAAGAAAAAACGCA
AGGTGGAAGATCCTAAGAAAAAGCGGAAAGTGGACGGCATTGGTAGTGGGAGCAACGGCAGCAGCGGGGA
TCCGGCCGCAACAAACTTCTCTCTGCTGAAACAAGCCGGAGATGTCGAAGAGAATCCTGGACCGATGGCC
AAGCCTTTGTCTCAAGAAGAATCCACCCTCATTGAAAGAGCAACGGCTACAATCAACAGCATCCCCATCT
CTGAAGACTACAGCGTCGCCAGCGCAGCTCTCTCTAGCGACGGCCGCATCTTCACTGGTGTCAATGTATA
TCATTTTACTGGGGGACCTTGTGCAGAACTCGTGGTGCTGGGCACTGCTGCTGCTGCGGCAGCTGGCAAC
CTGACTTGTATCGTCGCGATCGGAAATGAGAACAGGGGCATCTTGAGCCCCTGCGGACGGTGCCGACAGG
TGCTTCTCGATCTGCATCCTGGGATCAAAGCCATAGTGAAGGACAGTGATGGACAGCCGACGGCAGTTGG
GATTCGTGAATTGCTGCCCTCTGGTTATGTGTGGGAGGGCTAAGAATTCGATATCAAGCTTATCGGTAAT
CAACCTCTGGATTACAAAATTTGTGAAAGATTGACTGGTATTCTTAACTATGTTGCTCCTTTTACGCTAT
GTGGATACGCTGCTTTAATGCCTTTGTATCATGCTATTGCTTCCCGTATGGCTTTCATTTTCTCCTCCTT
GTATAAATCCTGGTTGCTGTCTCTTTATGAGGAGTTGTGGCCCGTTGTCAGGCAACGTGGCGTGGTGTGC
ACTGTGTTTGCTGACGCAACCCCCACTGGTTGGGGCATTGCCACCACCTGTCAGCTCCTTTCCGGGACTT
TCGCTTTCCCCCTCCCTATTGCCACGGCGGAACTCATCGCCGCCTGCCTTGCCCGCTGCTGGACAGGGGC
TCGGCTGTTGGGCACTGACAATTCCGTGGTGTTGTCGGGGAAATCATCGTCCTTTCCTTGGCTGCTCGCC
TGTGTTGCCACCTGGATTCTGCGCGGGACGTCCTTCTGCTACGTCCCTTCGGCCCTCAATCCAGCGGACC
TTCCTTCCCGCGGCCTGCTGCCGGCTCTGCGGCCTCTTCCGCGTCTTCGCCTTCGCCCTCAGACGAGTCG
GATCTCCCTTTGGGCCGCCTCCCCGCGTCGACTTTAAGACCAATGACTTACAAGGCAGCTGTAGATCTTA
GCCACTTTTTAAAAGAAAAGGGGGGACTGGAAGGGCTAATTCACTCCCAACGAAGACAAGATCTGCTTTT
TGCTTGTACTGGGTCTCTCTGGTTAGACCAGATCTGAGCCTGGGAGCTCTCTGGCTAACTAGGGAACCCA
CTGCTTAAGCCTCAATAAAGCTTGCCTTGAGTGCTTCAAGTAGTGTGTGCCCGTCTGTTGTGTGACTCTG
GTAACTAGAGATCCCTCAGACCCTTTTAGTCAGTGTGGAAAATCTCTAGCAGGGCCCGTTTAAACCCGCT
GATCAGCCTCGACTGTGCCTTCTAGTTGCCAGCCATCTGTTGTTTGCCCCTCCCCCGTGCCTTCCTTGAC
CCTGGAAGGTGCCACTCCCACTGTCCTTTCCTAATAAAATGAGGAAATTGCATCGCATTGTCTGAGTAGG
TGTCATTCTATTCTGGGGGGTGGGGTGGGGCAGGACAGCAAGGGGGAGGATTGGGAAGACAATAGCAGGC
ATGCTGGGGATGCGGTGGGCTCTATGGCTTCTGAGGCGGAAAGAACCAGCTGGGGCTCTAGGGGGTATCC
CC
[124 nt withheld, positions 6793-6916]
C
[91 nt withheld, positions 6918-7008]
A
[49 nt withheld, positions 7010-7058]
CCTTTGACGTTGGAGTCCACGTTCTTT
[37 nt withheld, positions 7086-7122]
ACCCTATCTCGGTCTATTCTTTTGATTTATAAGGGATTTTGCCGATTTCGGCCTATTGGTTAAAAAATGA
GCTGATTTAACAAAAATTTAACGCGAATTAATTCTGTGGAATGTGTGTCAGTTAGGGTGTGGAAAGTCCC
CAGGCTCCCCAGCAGGCAGAAGTATGCAAAGCATGCATCTCAATTAGTCAGCAACCAGGTGTGGAAAGTC
CCCAGGCTCCCCAGCAGGCAGAAGTATGCAAAGCATGCATCTCAATTAGTCAGCAACCATAGTCCCGCCC
CTAACTCCGCCCATCCCGCCCCTAACTCCGCCCAGTTCCGCCCATTCTCCGCCCCATGGCTGACTAATTT
TTTTTATTTATGCAGAGGCCGAGGCCGCCTCTGCCTCTGAGCTATTCCAGAAGTAGTGAGGAGGCTTTTT
TGGAGGCCTAGGCTTTTGCAAAAAGCTCCCGGGAGCTTGTATATCCATTTTCGGATCTGATCAGCACGTG
TTGACAATTAATCATCGGCATAGTATATCGGCATAGTATAATACGACAAGGTGAGGAACTAAACCATGGC
CAAGTTGACCAGTGCCGTTCCGGTGCTCACCGCGCGCGACGTCGCCGGAGCGGTCGAGTTCTGGACCGAC
CGGCTCGGGTTCTCCCGGGACTTCGTGGAGGACGACTTCGCCGGTGTGGTCCGGGACGACGTGACCCTGT
TCATCAGCGCGGTCCAGGACCAGGTGGTGCCGGACAACACCCTGGCCTGGGTGTGGGTGCGCGGCCTGGA
CGAGCTGTACGCCGAGTGGTCGGAGGTCGTGTCCACGAACTTCCGGGACGCCTCCGGGCCGGCCATGACC
GAGATCGGCGAGCAGCCGTGGGGGCGGGAGTTCGCCCTGCGCGACCCGGCCGGCAACTGCGTGCACTTCG
TGGCCGAGGAGCAGGACTGACACGTGCTACGAGATTTCGATTCCACCGCCGCCTTCTATGAAAGGTTGGG
CTTCGGAATCGTTTTCCGGGACGCCGGCTGGATGATCCTCCAGCGCGGGGATCTCATGCTGGAGTTCTTC
GCCCACCCCAACTTGTTTATTGCAGCTTATAATGGTTACAAATAAAGCAATAGCATCACAAATTTCACAA
ATAAAGCATTTTTTTCACTGCATTCTAGTTGTGGTTTGTCCAAACTCATCAATGTATCTTATCATGTCTG
TATACCGTCGACCTCTAGCTAGAGCTTGGCGTAATCATGGTCATAGCTGTTTCCTGTGTGAAATTGTTAT
CCGCTCACAATTCCACACAACATACGAGCCGGAAGCATAAAGTGTAAAGCCTGGGGTGCCTAATGAGTGA
GCTAACTCACATTAATTGCGTTGCGCTCACTGCCCGCTTTCCAGTCGGGAAACCTGTCGTGCCAGCTGCA
TTAATGAATCGGCCAACGCGCGGGGAGAGGCGGTTTGCGTATTGGGCGCTCTTCCGCTTCCTCGCTCACT
GACTCGCTGCGCTCGGTCGTTCGGCTGCGGCGAGCGGTATCAGCTCACTCAAAGGCGGTAATACGGTTAT
CCACAGAATCAGGGGATAACGCAGGAAAGAACATGTGAGCAAAAGGCCAGCAAAAGGCCAGGAACCGTAA
AAAGGCCGCGTTGCTGGCGTTTTTCCATAGGCTCCGCCCCCCTGACGAGCATCACAAAAATCGACGCTCA
AGTCAGAGGTGGCGAAACCCGACAGGACTATAAAGATACCAGGCGTTTCCCCCTGGAAGCTCCCTCGTGC
GCTCTCCTGTTCCGACCCTGCCGCTTACCGGATACCTGTCCGCCTTTCTCCCTTCGGGAAGCGTGGCGCT
TTCTCATAGCTCACGCTGTAGGTATCTCAGTTCGGTGTAGGTCGTTCGCTCCAAGCTGGGCTGTGTGCAC
GAACCCCCCGTTCAGCCCGACCGCTGCGCCTTATCCGGTAACTATCGTCTTGAGTCCAACCCGGTAAGAC
ACGACTTATCGCCACTGGCAGCAGCCACTGGTAACAGGATTAGCAGAGCGAGGTATGTAGGCGGTGCTAC
AGAGTTCTTGAAGTGGTGGCCTAACTACGGCTACACTAGAAGAACAGTATTTGGTATCTGCGCTCTGCTG
AAGCCAGTTACCTTCGGAAAAAGAGTTGGTAGCTCTTGATCCGGCAAACAAACCACCGCTGGTAGCGGTG
GTTTTTTTGTTTGCAAGCAGCAGATTACGCGCAGAAAAAAAGGATCTCAAGAAGATCCTTTGATCTTTTC
TACGGGGTCTGACGCTCAGTGGAACGAAAACTCACGTTAAGGGATTTTGGTCATGAGATTATCAAAAAGG
ATCTTCACCTAGATCCTTTTAAATTAAAAATGAAGTTTTAAATCAATCTAAAGTATATATGAGTAAACTT
GGTCTGACAGTTACCAATGCTTAATCAGTGAGGCACCTATCTCAGCGATCTGTCTATTTCGTTCATCCAT
AGTTGCCTGACTCCCCGTCGTGTAGATAACTACGATACGGGAGGGCTTACCATCTGGCCCCAGTGCTGCA
ATGATACCGCGAGACCCACGCTCACCGGCTCCAGATTTATCAGCAATAAACCAGCCAGCCGGAAGGGCCG
AGCGCAGAAGTGGTCCTGCAACTTTATCCGCCTCCATCCAGTCTATTAATTGTTGCCGGGAAGCTAGAGT
AAGTAGTTCGCCAGTTAATAGTTTGCGCAACGTTGTTGCCATTGCTACAGGCATCGTGGTGTCACGCTCG
TCGTTTGGTATGGCTTCATTCAGCTCCGGTTCCCAACGATCAAGGCGAGTTACATGATCCCCCATGTTGT
GCAAAAAAGCGGTTAGCTCCTTCGGTCCTCCGATCGTTGTCAGAAGTAAGTTGGCCGCAGTGTTATCACT
CATGGTTATGGCAGCACTGCATAATTCTCTTACTGTCATGCCATCCGTAAGATGCTTTTCTGTGACTGGT
GAGTACTCAACCAAGTCATTCTGAGAATAGTGTATGCGGCGACCGAGTTGCTCTTGCCCGGCGTCAATAC
GGGATAATACCGCGCCACATAGCAGAACTTTAAAAGTGCTCATCATTGGAAAACGTTCTTCGGGGCGAAA
ACTCTCAAGGATCTTACCGCTGTTGAGATCCAGTTCGATGTAACCCACTCGTGCACCCAACTGATCTTCA
GCATCTTTTACTTTCACCAGCGTTTCTGGGTGAGCAAAAACAGGAAGGCAAAATGCCGCAAAAAAGGGAA
TAAGGGCGACACGGAAATGTTGAATACTCATACTCTTCCTTTTTCAATATTATTGAAGCATTTATCAGGG
TTATTGTCTCATGAGCGGATACATATTTGAATGTATTTAGAAAAATAAACAAATAGGGGTTCCGCGCACA
TTTCCCCGAAAAGTGCCACCTGACGTCGACGGATCGGGAGATCTCCCGATCCCCTATGGTGCACTCTCAG
TACAATCTGCTCTGATGCCGCATAGTTAAGCCAGTATCTGCTCCCTGCTTGTGTGTTGGAGGTCGCTGAG
TAGTGCGCGAGCAAAATTTAAGCTACAACAAGGCAAGGCTTGACCGACAATTGCATGAAGAATCTGCTTA
GGGTTAGGCGTTTTGCGCTGCTTCGCGATGTACGGGCCAGATATACGCGTTGACATTGATTATTGACTAG
TTATTAATAGTAATCAATTACGGGGTCATTAGTTCATAGCCCATATATGGAGTTCCGCGTTACATAACTT
ACGGTAAATGGCCCGCCTGGCTGACCGCCCAACGACCCCCGCCCATTGACGTCAATAATGACGTATGTTC
CCATAGTAACGCCAATAGGGACTTTCCATTGACGTCAATGGGTGGAGTATTTACGGTAAACTGCCCACTT
GGCAGTACATCAAGTGTATCATATGCCAAGTACGCCCCCTATTGACGTCAATGACGGTAAATGGCCCGCC
TGGCATTATGCCCAGTACATGACCTTATGGGACTTTCCTACTTGGCAGTACATCTACGTATTAGTCATCG
CTATTACCATGGTGATGCGGTTTTGGCAGTACATCAATGGGCGTGGATAGCGGTTTGACTCACGGGGATT
TCCAAGTCTCCACCCCATTGACGTCAATGGGAGTTTGTTTTGGCACCAAAATCAACGGGACTTTCCAAAA
TGTCGTAACAACTCCGCCCCATTGACGCAAATGGGCGGTAGGCGTGTACGGTGGGAGGTCTATATAAGCA
GCGCGTTTTGCCTGTACTGGGTCTCTCTGGTTAGACCAGATCTGAGCCTGGGAGCTCTCTGGCTAACTAG
GGAACCCACTGCTTAAGCCTCAATAAAGCTTGCCTTGAGTGCTTCAAGTAGTGTGTGCCCGTCTGTTGTG
TGACTCTGGTAACTAGAGATCCCTCAGACCCTTTTAGTCAGTGTGGAAAATCTCTAGCAGTGGCGCCCGA
ACAGGGACTTGAAAGCGAAAGGGAAACCAGAGGAGCTCTCTCGACGCAGGACTCGGCTTGCTGAAGCGCG
CACGGCAAGAGGCGAGGGGCGGCGACTGGTGAGTACGCCAAAAATTTTGACTAGCGGAGGCTAGAAGGAG
AGAGATGGGTGCGAGAGCGTCAGTATTAAGCGGGGGAGAATTAGATCGCGATGGGAAAAAATTCGGTTAA
GGCCAGGGGGAAAGAAAAAATATAAATTAAAACATATAGTATGGGCAAGCAGGGAGCTAGAACGATTCGC
AGTTAATCCTGGCCTGTTAGAAACATCAGAAGGCTGTAGACAAATACTGGGACAGCTACAACCATCCCTT
CAGACAGGATCAGAAGAACTTAGATCATTATATAATACAGTAGCAACCCTCTATTGTGTGCATCAAAGGA
TAGAGATAAAAGACACCAAGGAAGCTTTAGACAAGATAGAGGAAGAGCAAAACAAAAGTAAGACCACCGC
ACAGCAAGCGGCCGCTGATCTTCAGACCTGGAGGAGGAGATATGAGGGACAATTGGAGAAGTGAATTATA
TAAATATAAAGTAGTAAAAATTGAACCATTAGGAGTAGCACCCACCAAGGCAAAGAGAAGAGTGGTGCAG
AGAGAAAAAAGAGCAGTGGGAATAGGAGCTTTGTTCCTTGGGTTCTTGGGAGCAGCAGGAAGCACTATGG
GCGCAGCGTCAATGACGCTGACGGTACAGGCCAGACAATTATTGTCTGGTATAGTGCAGCAGCAGAACAA
TTTGCTGAGGGCTATTGAGGCGCAACAGCATCTGTTGCAACTCACAGTCTGGGGCATCAAGCAGCTCCAG
GCAAGAATCCTGGCTGTGGAAAGATACCTAAAGGATCAACAGCTCCTGGGGATTTGGGGTTGCTCTGGAA
AACTCATTTGCACCACTGCTGTGCCTTGGAATGCTAGTTGGAGTAATAAATCTCTGGAACAGATTTGGAA
TCACACGACCTGGATGGAGTGGGACAGAGAAATTAACAATTACACAAGCTTAATACACTCCTTAATTGAA
GAATCGCAAAACCAGCAAGAAAAGAATGAACAAGAATTATTGGAATTAGATAAATGGGCAAGTTTGTGGA
ATTGGTTTAACATAACAAATTGGCTGTGGTATATAAAATTATTCATAATGATAGTAGGAGGCTTGGTAGG
TTTAAGAATAGTTTTTGCTGTACTTTCTATAGTGAATAGAGTTAGGCAGGGATATTCACCATTATCGTTT
CAGACCCACCTCCCAACCCCGAGGGGACCCGACAGGCCCGAAGGAATAGAAGAAGAAGGTGGAGAGAGAG
ACAGAGACAGATCCATTCGATTAGTGAACGGATCGGCACTGCGTGCGCCAATTCTGCAGACAAATGGCAG
TATTCATCCACAATTTTAAAAGAAAAGGGGGGATTGGGGGGTACAGTGCAGGGGAAAGAATAGTAGACAT
AATAGCAACAGACATACAAACTAAAGAATTACAAAAACAAATTACAAAAATTCAAAATTTTCGGGTTTAT
TACAGGGACAGCAGAGATCCAGTTTGGTTAATTAAGGTACCGAGGGCCTATTTCCCATGATTCCTTCATA
TTTGCATATACGATACAAGGCTGTTAGAGAGATAATTAGAATTAATTTGACTGTAAACACAAAGATATTA
GTACAAAATACGTGACGTAGAAAGTAATAATTTCTTGGGTAGTTTGCAGTTTTAAAATTATGTTTTAAAA
TGGACTATCATATGCTTACCGTAACTTGAAAGTATTTCGATTTCTTGGCTTTATATATCTTGTGGAAAGG
ACGAAACACCGCTGCCAGAGTAACTTGTCTG
