>Addgene plasmid #125445 | Lenti-(BB)-hPGK-KRAB-dCas9-P2A-BlastR rs7732130-guide2 | depositor partial sequence | sequence record 240068 | Guide RNA, gRNA scaffold
NNNNNNNNNNNNNNNNNNGTTTTANATTATGTTTTNNATGGACTATCATATGCTTACCGTAACTTGAAAG
TATTTCGATTTCTTGGCTTTATATATCTTGTGGAAAGGACGAAACACCGCTGCCAGAGTAACTTGTCTGG
TTTTAGAGCTAGAAATAGCAAGTTAAAATAAGGCTAGTCCGTTATCAACTTGAAAAAGTGGCACCGAGTC
GGTGCTTTTTTGAATTCGCTAGCTAGGTCTTGAAAGGGGTTGGGGTTGCGCCTTTTCCAAGGCAGCCCTG
GGTTTGCGCAGGGACGCGGCTGCTCTGGGCGTGGTTCCGGGAAACGCAGCGGCGCCGACCCTGGGTCTCG
CACATTCTTCACGTCCGTTCGCAGCGTCNCCCGGATCTTCGCCGCTACCCTTGTGGGCCCCCCGGCGACG
CTTCCTGCTCCGCCCCTAANTCGGNAAGGTTCCTTGCGGTTCGCGNCGNGCCGGACNTGNNNNNNGNANN
CCNNNNNNCTCANTANTACCNTNN
